>Addgene plasmid #142344 | TFORF2638 | addgene full sequence | sequence record 396961 | Addgene NGS Result
TTAATGTAGTCTTATGCAATACTCTTGTAGTCTTGCAACATGGTAACGATGAGTTAGCAACATGCCTTAC
AAGGAGAGAAAAAGCACCGTGCATGCCGATTGGTGGAAGTAAGGTGGTACGATCGTGCCTTATTAGGAAG
GCAACAGACGGGTCTGACATGGATTGGACGAACCACTGAATTGCCGCATTGCAGAGATATTGTATTTAAG
TGCCTAGCTCGATACATAAACGGGTCTCTCTGGTTAGACCAGATCTGAGCCTGGGAGCTCTCTGGCTAAC
TAGGGAACCCACTGCTTAAGCCTCAATAAAGCTTGCCTTGAGTGCTTCAAGTAGTGTGTGCCCGTCTGTT
GTGTGACTCTGGTAACTAGAGATCCCTCAGACCCTTTTAGTCAGTGTGGAAAATCTCTAGCAGTGGCGCC
CGAACAGGGACTTGAAAGCGAAAGGGAAACCAGAGGAGCTCTCTCGACGCAGGACTCGGCTTGCTGAAGC
GCGCACGGCAAGAGGCGAGGGGCGGCGACTGGTGAGTACGCCAAAAATTTTGACTAGCGGAGGCTAGAAG
GAGAGAGATGGGTGCGAGAGCGTCAGTATTAAGCGGGGGAGAATTAGATCGCGATGGGAAAAAATTCGGT
TAAGGCCAGGGGGAAAGAAAAAATATAAATTAAAACATATAGTATGGGCAAGCAGGGAGCTAGAACGATT
CGCAGTTAATCCTGGCCTGTTAGAAACATCAGAAGGCTGTAGACAAATACTGGGACAGCTACAACCATCC
CTTCAGACAGGATCAGAAGAACTTAGATCATTATATAATACAGTAGCAACCCTCTATTGTGTGCATCAAA
GGATAGAGATAAAAGACACCAAGGAAGCTTTAGACAAGATAGAGGAAGAGCAAAACAAAAGTAAGACCAC
CGCACAGCAAGCGGCCGCTGATCTTCAGACCTGGAGGAGGAGATATGAGGGACAATTGGAGAAGTGAATT
ATATAAATATAAAGTAGTAAAAATTGAACCATTAGGAGTAGCACCCACCAAGGCAAAGAGAAGAGTGGTG
CAGAGAGAAAAAAGAGCAGTGGGAATAGGAGCTTTGTTCCTTGGGTTCTTGGGAGCAGCAGGAAGCACTA
TGGGCGCAGCGTCAATGACGCTGACGGTACAGGCCAGACAATTATTGTCTGGTATAGTGCAGCAGCAGAA
CAATTTGCTGAGGGCTATTGAGGCGCAACAGCATCTGTTGCAACTCACAGTCTGGGGCATCAAGCAGCTC
CAGGCAAGAATCCTGGCTGTGGAAAGATACCTAAAGGATCAACAGCTCCTGGGGATTTGGGGTTGCTCTG
GAAAACTCATTTGCACCACTGCTGTGCCTTGGAATGCTAGTTGGAGTAATAAATCTCTGGAACAGATTTG
GAATCACACGACCTGGATGGAGTGGGACAGAGAAATTAACAATTACACAAGCTTAATACACTCCTTAATT
GAAGAATCGCAAAACCAGCAAGAAAAGAATGAACAAGAATTATTGGAATTAGATAAATGGGCAAGTTTGT
GGAATTGGTTTAACATAACAAATTGGCTGTGGTATATAAAATTATTCATAATGATAGTAGGAGGCTTGGT
AGGTTTAAGAATAGTTTTTGCTGTACTTTCTATAGTGAATAGAGTTAGGCAGGGATATTCACCATTATCG
TTTCAGACCCACCTCCCAACCCCGAGGGGACCCATGCATTGCATCTCAATTAGTCAGCAACCAGGTGTGG
AAAGTCCCCAGGCTCCCCAGCAGGCAGAAGTATGCAAAGCATGCGTCTCAATTAGTCAGCAACCATAGTC
CCGCCCCTAACTCCGCCCATCCCGCCCCTAACTCCGCCCAGTTCCGCCCATTCTCCGCCCCATGGCTGAC
TAATTTTTTTTATTTATGCAGAGGCCGAGGCCGCCTCGGCCTCTGAGCTATTCCAGAAGTAGTGAGGAGG
CTTTTTTGGAGGCCTAGGCTTTTGCAAAAAGCTTTCTAGAGGTACCACCGGAGCTTACCATGACCGAGTA
CAAGCCCACGGTGCGCCTCGCCACCCGCGACGACGTCCCCAGGGCCGTACGCACCCTCGCCGCCGCGTTC
GCCGACTACCCCGCCACGCGCCACACCGTCGATCCGGACCGCCACATCGAGCGGGTCACCGAGCTGCAAG
AACTCTTCCTCACGCGCGTCGGGCTCGACATCGGCAAGGTGTGGGTCGCGGACGACGGCGCCGCCGTGGC
GGTCTGGACCACGCCGGAGAGCGTCGAAGCGGGGGCGGTGTTCGCCGAGATCGGCCCGCGCATGGCCGAG
TTGAGCGGTTCCCGGCTGGCCGCGCAGCAACAGATGGAAGGCCTCCTGGCGCCGCACCGGCCCAAGGAGC
CCGCGTGGTTCCTGGCCACCGTCGGCGTCTCGCCCGACCACCAGGGCAAGGGTCTGGGCAGCGCCGTCGT
GCTCCCCGGAGTGGAGGCGGCCGAGCGCGCCGGGGTGCCCGCCTTCCTGGAGACCTCCGCGCCCCGCAAC
CTCCCCTTCTACGAGCGGCTCGGCTTCACCGTCACCGCCGACGTCGAGGTGCCCGAAGGACCGCGCACCT
GGTGCATGACCCGCAAGCCCGGTGCCAGTTAACGAATTCTAGATCTTGAGACAAATGGCAGTATTCATCC
ACAATTTTAAAAGAAAAGGGGGGATTGGGGGGTACAGTGCAGGGGAAAGAATAGTAGACATAATAGCAAC
AGACATACAAACTAAAGAATTACAAAAACAAATTACAAAAATTCAAAATTTTCGGGTTTATTACAGGGAC
AGCAGAGATCCACTTTGGCGCCGGCTCGAGGCCTGCAGGTGCAAAGATGGATAAAGTTTTAAACAGAGAG
GAATCTTTGCAGCTAATGGACCTTCTAGGTCTTGAAAGGAGTGGGAATTGGCTCCGGTGCCCGTCAGTGG
GCAGAGCGCACATCGCCCACAGTCCCCGAGAAGTTGGGGGGAGGGGTCGGCAATTGAACCGGTGCCTAGA
GAAGGTGGCGCGGGGTAAACTGGGAAAGTGATGTCGTGTACTGGCTCCGCCTTTTTCCCGAGGGTGGGGG
AGAACCGTATATAAGTGCAGTAGTCGCCGTGAACGTTCTTTTTCGCAACGGGTTTGCCGCCAGAACACAG
GTAAGTGCCGTGTGTGGTTCCCGCGGGCCTGGCCTCTTTACGGGTTATGGCCCTTGCGTGCCTTGAATTA
CTTCCACCTGGCTGCAGTACGTGATTCTTGATCCCGAGCTTCGGGTTGGAAGTGGGTGGGAGAGTTCGAG
GCCTTGCGCTTAAGGAGCCCCTTCGCCTCGTGCTTGAGTTGAGGCCTGGCCTGGGCGCTGGGGCCGCCGC
GTGCGAATCTGGTGGCACCTTCGCGCCTGTCTCGCTGCTTTCGATAAGTCTCTAGCCATTTAAAATTTTT
GATGACCTGCTGCGACGCTTTTTTTCTGGCAAGATAGTCTTGTAAATGCGGGCCAAGATCTGCACACTGG
TATTTCGGTTTTTGGGGCCGCGGGCGGCGACGGGGCCCGTGCGTCCCAGCGCACATGTTCGGCGAGGCGG
GGCCTGCGAGCGCGGCCACCGAGAATCGGACGGGGGTAGTCTCAAGCTGGCCGGCCTGCTCTGGTGCCTG
GCCTCGCGCCGCCGTGTATCGCCCCGCCCTGGGCGGCAAGGCTGGCCCGGTCGGCACCAGTTGCGTGAGC
GGAAAGATGGCCGCTTCCCGGCCCTGCTGCAGGGAGCTCAAAATGGAGGACGCGGCGCTCGGGAGAGCGG
GCGGGTGAGTCACCCACACAAAGGAAAAGGGCCTTTCCGTCCTCAGCCGTCGCTTCATGTGACTCCACGG
AGTACCGGGCGCCGTCCAGGCACCTCGATTAGTTCTCGAGCTTTTGGAGTACGTCGTCTTTAGGTTGGGG
GGAGGGGTTTTATGCGATGGAGTTTCCCCACACTGAGTGGGTGGAGACTGAAGTTAGGCCAGCTTGGCAC
TTGATGTAATTCTCCTTGGAATTTGCCCTTTTTGAGTTTGGATCTTGGTTCATTCTCAAGCCTCAGACAG
TGGTTCAAAGTTTTTTTCTTCCATTTCAGGTGTCGTGAGGCTAGCACCGCCACCATGGCAAAAGATGCCG
GTCTAATTGAAGCCAACGGAGAACTCAAGGTCTTCATAGACCAGAACCTTAGTCCCGGGAAAGGCGTGGT
GTCCCTCGTGGCCGTTCACCCCTCCACCGTCAACCCGCTCGGGAAGCAGCTCTTGCCAAAAACCTTTGGA
CAGTCCAATGTCAACATTGCCCAGCAAGTGGTAATTGGTACGCCTCAGAGACCGGCAGCGTCAAACACCC
TGGTGGTAGGAAGCCCACACACCCCCAGCACTCACTTTGCCTCTCAGAACCAGCCTTCCGACTCCTCACC
TTGGTCTGCCGGGAAGCGCAACAGGAAAGGAGAGAAGAATGGCAAGGGCCTACGGCATTTCTCCATGAAG
GTCTGCGAGAAGGTGCAGAGGAAAGGGACCACTTCCTACAACGAAGTGGCAGACGAGCTGGTTGCGGAGT
TCAGTGCTGCCGACAACCACATCTTACCAAACGAGTCAGCTTATGACCAGAAAAACATAAGACGGCGCGT
CTACGATGCCTTAAACGTGCTAATGGCCATGAACATCATCTCCAAGGAGAAGAAGGAGATCAAGTGGATT
GGTCTGCCCACCAACTCGGCTCAGGAATGTCAGAACTTAGAGGTGGAAAGACAGAGGAGACTTGAAAGAA
TAAAACAGAAACAGTCTCAACTTCAAGAACTTATTCTACAGCAAATTGCCTTCAAGAACCTGGTGCAGAG
AAACCGGCATGCGGAGCAGCAGGCCAGCCGGCCACCGCCACCCAACTCAGTCATCCACCTGCCCTTCATC
ATCGTCAACACCAGCAAGAAGACGGTCATCGACTGCAGCATCTCCAATGACAAATTTGAGTATCTGTTTA
ATTTTGACAACACATTTGAAATCCACGATGACATAGAAGTGCTGAAGCGGATGGGCATGGCTTGCGGGCT
GGAGTCGGGGAGCTGCTCTGCCGAAGACCTTAAAATGGCCAGAAGTCTGGTCCCCAAGGCTCTGGAGCCA
TACGTGACAGAAATGGCTCAGGGAACTGTTGGAGGCGTGTTCATCACGACGGCAGGTTCCACGTCTAACG
GCACAAGGTTCTCTGCCAGTGACCTGACCAACGGTGCAGATGGGATGCTGGCCACAAGCTCCAATGGGTC
TCAGTACAGCGGCTCCAGGGTGGAGACTCCGGTGTCCTACGTCGGGGAGGACGACGAGGAGGACGATGAC
TTCAACGAGAATGACGAGGACGACTAGTAATGAACTAGTCCGTAACTTGAAAGTATTTCGATTTCTTGGC
TTTATATATCTTGTGGAAAGGACGACATCAGGATGTGCTCACGCGCGACACGCGTTAAGTCGACAATCAA
CCTCTGGATTACAAAATTTGTGAAAGATTGACTGGTATTCTTAACTATGTTGCTCCTTTTACGCTATGTG
GATACGCTGCTTTAATGCCTTTGTATCATGCTATTGCTTCCCGTATGGCTTTCATTTTCTCCTCCTTGTA
TAAATCCTGGTTGCTGTCTCTTTATGAGGAGTTGTGGCCCGTTGTCAGGCAACGTGGCGTGGTGTGCACT
GTGTTTGCTGACGCAACCCCCACTGGTTGGGGCATTGCCACCACCTGTCAGCTCCTTTCCGGGACTTTCG
CTTTCCCCCTCCCTATTGCCACGGCGGAACTCATCGCCGCCTGCCTTGCCCGCTGCTGGACAGGGGCTCG
GCTGTTGGGCACTGACAATTCCGTGGTGTTGTCGGGGAAATCATCGTCCTTTCCTTGGCTGCTCGCCTGT
GTTGCCACCTGGATTCTGCGCGGGACGTCCTTCTGCTACGTCCCTTCGGCCCTCAATCCAGCGGACCTTC
CTTCCCGCGGCCTGCTGCCGGCTCTGCGGCCTCTTCCGCGTCTTCGCCTTCGCCCTCAGACGAGTCGGAT
CTCCCTTTGGGCCGCCTCCCCGCGTCGACTTTAAGACCAATGACTTACAAGGCAGCTGTAGATCTTAGCC
ACTTTTTAAAAGAAAAGGGGGGACTGGAAGGGCTAATTCACTCCCAACGAAGACAAGATCTGCTTTTTGC
TTGTACTGGGTCTCTCTGGTTAGACCAGATCTGAGCCTGGGAGCTCTCTGGCTAACTAGGGAACCCACTG
CTTAAGCCTCAATAAAGCTTGCCTTGAGTGCTTCAAGTAGTGTGTGCCCGTCTGTTGTGTGACTCTGGTA
ACTAGAGATCCCTCAGACCCTTTTAGTCAGTGTGGAAAATCTCTAGCAGTACGTATAGTAGTTCATGTCA
TCTTATTATTCAGTATTTATAACTTGCAAAGAAATGAATATCAGAGAGTGAGAGGAACTTGTTTATTGCA
GCTTATAATGGTTACAAATAAAGCAATAGCATCACAAATTTCACAAATAAAGCATTTTTTTCACTGCATT
CTAGTTGTGGTTTGTCCAAACTCATCAATGTATCTTATCATGTCTGGCTCTAGCTATCCCGCCCCTAACT
CCGCCCATCCCGCCCCTAACTCCGCCCAGTTCCGCCCATTCTCCGCCCCATGGCTGACTAATTTTTTTTA
TTTATGCAGAGGCCGAGGCCGCCTCGGCCTCTGAGCTATTCCAGAAGTAGTGAGGAGGCTTTTTTGGAGG
CCTAGGGACGTACCCAATTCGCCCTATAGTGAGTCGTATTACGCGCGCTCACTGGCCGTCGTTTTACAAC
GTCGTGACTGGGAAAACCCTGGCGTTACCCAACTTAATCGCCTTGCAGCACATCCCCCTTTCGCCAGCTG
GCGTAATAGCGAAGAGGCCCGCACCGATCGCCCTTCCCAACAGTTGCGCAGCCTGAATGGCGAATGGG
[124 nt withheld, positions 6929-7052]
C
[91 nt withheld, positions 7054-7144]
A
[49 nt withheld, positions 7146-7194]
CCTTTGACGTTGGAGTCCACGTTCTTT
[37 nt withheld, positions 7222-7258]
ACCCTATCTCGGTCTATTCTTTTGATTTATAAGGGATTTTGCCGATTTCGGCCTATTGGTTAAAAAATGA
GCTGATTTAACAAAAATTTAACGCGAATTTTAACAAAATATTAACGCTTACAATTTAGGTGGCACTTTTC
GGGGAAATGTGCGCGGAACCCCTATTTGTTTATTTTTCTAAATACATTCAAATATGTATCCGCTCATGAG
ACAATAACCCTGATAAATGCTTCAATAATATTGAAAAAGGAAGAGTATGAGTATTCAACATTTCCGTGTC
GCCCTTATTCCCTTTTTTGCGGCATTTTGCCTTCCTGTTTTTGCTCACCCAGAAACGCTGGTGAAAGTAA
AAGATGCTGAAGATCAGTTGGGTGCACGAGTGGGTTACATCGAACTGGATCTCAACAGCGGTAAGATCCT
TGAGAGTTTTCGCCCCGAAGAACGTTTTCCAATGATGAGCACTTTTAAAGTTCTGCTATGTGGCGCGGTA
TTATCCCGTATTGACGCCGGGCAAGAGCAACTCGGTCGCCGCATACACTATTCTCAGAATGACTTGGTTG
AGTACTCACCAGTCACAGAAAAGCATCTTACGGATGGCATGACAGTAAGAGAATTATGCAGTGCTGCCAT
AACCATGAGTGATAACACTGCGGCCAACTTACTTCTGACAACGATCGGAGGACCGAAGGAGCTAACCGCT
TTTTTGCACAACATGGGGGATCATGTAACTCGCCTTGATCGTTGGGAACCGGAGCTGAATGAAGCCATAC
CAAACGACGAGCGTGACACCACGATGCCTGTAGCAATGGCAACAACGTTGCGCAAACTATTAACTGGCGA
ACTACTTACTCTAGCTTCCCGGCAACAATTAATAGACTGGATGGAGGCGGATAAAGTTGCAGGACCACTT
CTGCGCTCGGCCCTTCCGGCTGGCTGGTTTATTGCTGATAAATCTGGAGCCGGTGAGCGTGGGTCTCGCG
GTATCATTGCAGCACTGGGGCCAGATGGTAAGCCCTCCCGTATCGTAGTTATCTACACGACGGGGAGTCA
GGCAACTATGGATGAACGAAATAGACAGATCGCTGAGATAGGTGCCTCACTGATTAAGCATTGGTAACTG
TCAGACCAAGTTTACTCATATATACTTTAGATTGATTTAAAACTTCATTTTTAATTTAAAAGGATCTAGG
TGAAGATCCTTTTTGATAATCTCATGACCAAAATCCCTTAACGTGAGTTTTCGTTCCACTGAGCGTCAGA
CCCCGTAGAAAAGATCAAAGGATCTTCTTGAGATCCTTTTTTTCTGCGCGTAATCTGCTGCTTGCAAACA
AAAAAACCACCGCTACCAGCGGTGGTTTGTTTGCCGGATCAAGAGCTACCAACTCTTTTTCCGAAGGTAA
CTGGCTTCAGCAGAGCGCAGATACCAAATACTGTTCTTCTAGTGTAGCCGTAGTTAGGCCACCACTTCAA
GAACTCTGTAGCACCGCCTACATACCTCGCTCTGCTAATCCTGTTACCAGTGGCTGCTGCCAGTGGCGAT
AAGTCGTGTCTTACCGGGTTGGACTCAAGACGATAGTTACCGGATAAGGCGCAGCGGTCGGGCTGAACGG
GGGGTTCGTGCACACAGCCCAGCTTGGAGCGAACGACCTACACCGAACTGAGATACCTACAGCGTGAGCT
ATGAGAAAGCGCCACGCTTCCCGAAGGGAGAAAGGCGGACAGGTATCCGGTAAGCGGCAGGGTCGGAACA
GGAGAGCGCACGAGGGAGCTTCCAGGGGGAAACGCCTGGTATCTTTATAGTCCTGTCGGGTTTCGCCACC
TCTGACTTGAGCGTCGATTTTTGTGATGCTCGTCAGGGGGGCGGAGCCTATGGAAAAACGCCAGCAACGC
GGCCTTTTTACGGTTCCTGGCCTTTTGCTGGCCTTTTGCTCACATGTTCTTTCCTGCGTTATCCCCTGAT
TCTGTGGATAACCGTATTACCGCCTTTGAGTGAGCTGATACCGCTCGCCGCAGCCGAACGACCGAGCGCA
GCGAGTCAGTGAGCGAGGAAGCGGAAGAGCGCCCAATACGCAAACCGCCTCTCCCCGCGCGTTGGCCGAT
TCATTAATGCAGCTGGCACGACAGGTTTCCCGACTGGAAAGCGGGCAGTGAGCGCAACGCAATTAATGTG
AGTTAGCTCACTCATTAGGCACCCCAGGCTTTACACTTTATGCTTCCGGCTCGTATGTTGTGTGGAATTG
TGAGCGGATAACAATTTCACACAGGAAACAGCTATGACCATGATTACGCCAAGCGCGCAATTAACCCTCA
CTAAAGGGAACAAAAGCTGGAGCTGCAAGC
Features (pLannotate 1.2.2; 31 found; start..end, strand, type, name):
      5..231     +  promoter       RSV promoter: Rous sarcoma virus enhancer/promoter
    232..412     +  LTR            5' LTR (truncated): truncated 5' long terminal repeat (LTR) from HIV-1
    459..584     +  misc_feature   HIV-1 Ψ: packaging signal of human immunodeficiency virus type 1
    568..931     +  CDS            HIV-1 gag (fragment): gag protein from human immunodeficiency virus 1; gag
   1077..1310    +  misc_feature   RRE: The Rev response element (RRE) of HIV-1 allows for Rev-dependent mRNA export from the nucleus to the cytoplasm.
   1687..1713    +  CDS            Rev (fragment): human immunodeficiency virus 1 (HIV-1) Rev protein; rev; enhances nuclear export of unspliced and incompletely spliced viral mRNAs
   1720..1743    +  promoter       SV40 promoter (fragment): SV40 early promoter
   1744..1815    +  promoter       SV40 promoter (fragment): SV40 enhancer and early promoter
   1839..1974    +  rep_origin     SV40 ori: SV40 origin of replication
   2020..2616    +  CDS            PuroR (fragment): puromycin N-acetyltransferase; pac from Streptomyces; confers resistance to puromycin
   2665..2782    +  misc_feature   cPPT/CTS: central polypurine tract and central termination sequence of HIV-1
   2847..2913    +  CDS            small t antigen (fragment): SV40 (simian virus 40) small t antigen
   2920..4098    +  promoter       EF-1α promoter: strong constitutive promoter for human elongation factor EF-1α
   4115..5344    +  CDS            TFDP1: TFDP1_HUMAN - Also known as DP1. Experimental evidence at protein level: Swiss-Prot protein existence level 1. Can stimulate E2F-dependent transcription. Binds DNA cooperatively with E2F family members through the E2 recognition site, 5'-TTTC[CG]CGC-3', found in the promoter region of a number of genes whose products are involved in cell cycle regulation or in DNA replication (PubMed:8405995, PubMed:7739537). The E2F1:DP complex appears to mediate both cell proliferation and apoptosis. Blocks adipocyte differentiation by repressing CEBPA binding to its target gene promoters (PubMed:20176812).
   5360..5413    +  promoter       U6 promoter (fragment): RNA polymerase III promoter for human U6 snRNA
   5455..6043    +  misc_feature   WPRE: woodchuck hepatitis virus posttranscriptional regulatory element
   6094..6113    +  misc_feature   cPPT/CTS (fragment): central polypurine tract and central termination sequence of HIV-1
   6115..6348    +  LTR            3' LTR (ΔU3): self-inactivating 3' long terminal repeat (LTR) from HIV-1
   6426..6547    +  polyA_signal   SV40 poly(A) signal: SV40 polyadenylation signal
   6587..6722    +  rep_origin     SV40 ori: SV40 origin of replication
   6743..6761    -  promoter       T7 promoter: promoter for bacteriophage T7 RNA polymerase
   6769..6924    +  CDS            lacZα (fragment): LacZα fragment of β-galactosidase; lacZ fragment
   6929..7357    +  rep_origin     f1 ori (sequence partly withheld): f1 bacteriophage origin of replication; arrow indicates direction of (+) strand synthesis
   7410..7514    +  promoter       AmpR promoter: bla
   7515..8375    +  CDS            AmpR: β-lactamase; bla; confers resistance to ampicillin, carbenicillin, and related antibiotics
   8546..9134    +  rep_origin     ori: high-copy-number ColE1/pMB1/pBR322/pUC origin of replication
   9317..9409    +  CDS            lacI (fragment): lac repressor; lacI; The lac repressor binds to the lac operator to inhibit transcription in E. coli. This inhibition can be relieved by adding lactose or isopropyl-β-D-thiogalactopyranoside (IPTG).
   9422..9443    +  protein_bind   CAP binding site: CAP binding activates transcription in the presence of cAMP. E. coli catabolite activator protein
   9458..9488    +  promoter       lac promoter: promoter for the E. coli lac operon
   9496..9512    +  protein_bind   lac operator: The lac repressor binds to the lac operator to inhibit transcription in E. coli. This inhibition can be relieved by adding lactose or isopropyl-β-D-thiogalactopyranoside (IPTG). lac repressor encoded by lacI
   9557..9575    +  promoter       T3 promoter: promoter for bacteriophage T3 RNA polymerase
