[The description below was written by a language model from this plasmid's Addgene catalogue record and pLannotate feature annotations shown in this document.]
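Description:
TFORF2638 is a lentiviral mammalian expression plasmid built on the pLX_TRC317 backbone from the Broad Institute Genetic Perturbation Platform, carrying the human transcription factor TFDP1 (DP1), the dimerisation partner that binds DNA cooperatively with E2F family members to regulate cell-cycle and DNA-replication genes. It belongs to a collection of transcription factor ORF constructs in which each ORF is paired with a unique 24-bp barcode, so that the factor can be identified by sequencing in pooled overexpression screens. The barcode itself is not annotated in the feature table. In bacteria the roughly 9.6 kb plasmid is maintained through a high-copy ColE1/pUC-type origin and an ampicillin resistance gene, and an f1 origin is also present. The depositor warns that recombination can occur, as is common with LTR-containing plasmids.

The viral portion has a third-generation-style layout. An RSV promoter drives a truncated HIV-1 5' LTR, followed by the Ψ packaging signal with a gag fragment, the Rev response element, a cPPT/CTS and a self-inactivating ΔU3 3' LTR with a downstream SV40 polyadenylation signal. Within this transfer region there are two expression units. SV40 early promoter sequences precede the puromycin N-acetyltransferase gene, which allows selection of transduced cells. The strong constitutive EF-1α promoter drives the synthesized TFDP1 coding sequence, and a WPRE downstream enhances transcript stability and expression. Short matches to U6 promoter, small t antigen, lacZα and lacI sequences appear to be backbone remnants rather than functional elements. The construct is intended for producing lentivirus to overexpress TFDP1 stably in mammalian cells, individually or within pooled libraries, for example in directed differentiation studies.
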