Addgene plasmid #142344: TFORF2638
Purpose: Lentiviral vector for overexpressing transcription factor ORFs with unique 24-bp barcodes. Barcodes facilitate identification of transcription factors in pooled screens.
Depositing lab: Feng Zhang. Depositing organization: Broad Institute. Publication: A transcription factor atlas of directed differentiation. Joung J, Ma S, Tay T, Geiger-Schuller KR, Kirchgatterer PC, Verdine VK, Guo B, Arias-Garcia MA, Allen WE, Singh A, Kuksenko O, Abudayyeh OO, Gootenberg JS, Fu Z, Macrae RK, Buenrostro JD, Regev A, Zhang F. Cell. 2023 Jan 5;186(1):209-229.e26. doi: 10.1016/j.cell.2022.11.026. PubMed 36608654.
Backbone
  Vector backbone: pLX_TRC317
  Backbone manufacturer: Broad Institute Genetic Perturbation Platform
  Backbone size w/o insert (bp): 8264
  Vector type: Mammalian Expression, Lentiviral
  Selectable markers: Puromycin
Growth in bacteria
  Bacterial resistance: Ampicillin, 100 μg/mL
  Growth temperature: 37°C
  Growth strain: NEB Stable
  Copy number: High Copy
Gene/Insert
  Gene/Insert name: TFDP1
  Species: H. sapiens (human)
  Insert size (bp): 1334
  Entrez Gene: TFDP1 (a.k.a. DILC, DP1, DRTF1, Dp-1)
  Promoter: EF1a
  Cloning method: Unknown
  Sequencing primers: 5′ GGGTGGAGACTGAAGTTAGGCCAG; 3′ CACATAGCGTAAAAGGAGCAACATAG
Terms and licenses: Academic/Nonprofit Terms; Industry Terms: Not Available to Industry
Depositor comments: XM_005268327,NM_007111,ENST00000375370 . The transcription factor ORF portion of this plasmid was synthesized by Genewiz. Please test multiple small colonies in case of plasmid recombination. To make this collection available in a timely manner, a portion of this collection was not fully sequenced by Addgene. If an Addgene verified full plasmid sequence is not available, please contact us prior to placing an order to request the full sequence.
How to cite: TFORF2638 was a gift from Feng Zhang (Addgene plasmid # 142344 ; http://n2t.net/addgene:142344 ; RRID:Addgene_142344)
