>Addgene plasmid #142344 | TFORF2638 | depositor partial sequence | sequence record 279170 | Insert
ACCGCCACCATGGCAAAAGATGCCGGTCTAATTGAAGCCAACGGAGAACTCAAGGTCTTCATAGACCAGA
ACCTTAGTCCCGGGAAAGGCGTGGTGTCCCTCGTGGCCGTTCACCCCTCCACCGTCAACCCGCTCGGGAA
GCAGCTCTTGCCAAAAACCTTTGGACAGTCCAATGTCAACATTGCCCAGCAAGTGGTAATTGGTACGCCT
CAGAGACCGGCAGCGTCAAACACCCTGGTGGTAGGAAGCCCACACACCCCCAGCACTCACTTTGCCTCTC
AGAACCAGCCTTCCGACTCCTCACCTTGGTCTGCCGGGAAGCGCAACAGGAAAGGAGAGAAGAATGGCAA
GGGCCTACGGCATTTCTCCATGAAGGTCTGCGAGAAGGTGCAGAGGAAAGGGACCACTTCCTACAACGAA
GTGGCAGACGAGCTGGTTGCGGAGTTCAGTGCTGCCGACAACCACATCTTACCAAACGAGTCAGCTTATG
ACCAGAAAAACATAAGACGGCGCGTCTACGATGCCTTAAACGTGCTAATGGCCATGAACATCATCTCCAA
GGAGAAGAAGGAGATCAAGTGGATTGGTCTGCCCACCAACTCGGCTCAGGAATGTCAGAACTTAGAGGTG
GAAAGACAGAGGAGACTTGAAAGAATAAAACAGAAACAGTCTCAACTTCAAGAACTTATTCTACAGCAAA
TTGCCTTCAAGAACCTGGTGCAGAGAAACCGGCATGCGGAGCAGCAGGCCAGCCGGCCACCGCCACCCAA
CTCAGTCATCCACCTGCCCTTCATCATCGTCAACACCAGCAAGAAGACGGTCATCGACTGCAGCATCTCC
AATGACAAATTTGAGTATCTGTTTAATTTTGACAACACATTTGAAATCCACGATGACATAGAAGTGCTGA
AGCGGATGGGCATGGCTTGCGGGCTGGAGTCGGGGAGCTGCTCTGCCGAAGACCTTAAAATGGCCAGAAG
TCTGGTCCCCAAGGCTCTGGAGCCATACGTGACAGAAATGGCTCAGGGAACTGTTGGAGGCGTGTTCATC
ACGACGGCAGGTTCCACGTCTAACGGCACAAGGTTCTCTGCCAGTGACCTGACCAACGGTGCAGATGGGA
TGCTGGCCACAAGCTCCAATGGGTCTCAGTACAGCGGCTCCAGGGTGGAGACTCCGGTGTCCTACGTCGG
GGAGGACGACGAGGAGGACGATGACTTCAACGAGAATGACGAGGACGACTAGTAATGAACTAGTCCGTAA
CTTGAAAGTATTTCGATTTCTTGGCTTTATATATCTTGTGGAAAGGACGACATCAGGATGTGCTCACGCG
CGAC
