>Addgene plasmid #142344 | TFORF2638 | depositor partial sequence | sequence record 279171 | Barcode
CATCAGGATGTGCTCACGCGCGAC
